Addgene plasmid #69802: Hp MTAN
Purpose: Expression of H. pylori J99 methylthioadenosine nucleosidase
Depositing lab: Vern Schramm. Depositing organization: Albert Einstein College of Medicine. Publication: A picomolar transition state analogue inhibitor of MTAN as a specific antibiotic for Helicobacter pylori. Wang S, Haapalainen AM, Yan F, Du Q, Tyler PC, Evans GB, Rinaldo-Matthis A, Brown RL, Norris GE, Almo SC, Schramm VL. Biochemistry. 2012 Sep 4;51(35):6892-4. doi: 10.1021/bi3009664. Epub 2012 Aug 22. PubMed 22891633.
Backbone
  Vector backbone: pJ414
  Backbone manufacturer: DNA 2.0
  Vector type: Bacterial Expression
Growth in bacteria
  Bacterial resistance: Ampicillin, 100 μg/mL
  Growth temperature: 37°C
  Growth strain: DH5alpha
  Copy number: Unknown
Gene/Insert
  Gene/Insert name: Methylthioadenosine nucleosidase (alt name: MTAN)
  Species: H. pylori
  Insert size (bp): 700
  Tag / fusion protein: Histidine tag (N terminal on insert)
Terms and licenses: Academic/Nonprofit Terms; Industry Terms: Not Available to Industry
How to cite: Hp MTAN was a gift from Vern Schramm (Addgene plasmid # 69802 ; http://n2t.net/addgene:69802 ; RRID:Addgene_69802)
