[The description below was written by a language model from this plasmid's Addgene catalogue record and pLannotate feature annotations shown in this document.]
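Description:
Hp MTAN is a bacterial expression plasmid built on the pJ414 backbone from DNA 2.0, designed to produce the 5'-methylthioadenosine nucleosidase (MTAN, gene mtnN) of Helicobacter pylori strain J99 in E. coli. The sequenced plasmid is about 4.7 kb. It replicates from a high-copy ColE1/pUC-type origin (although the catalogue lists copy number as unknown) and is selected with ampicillin through a β-lactamase gene driven by its own promoter.

The roughly 700 bp MTAN coding sequence sits downstream of a T7 promoter immediately followed by a lac operator, and is closed off by a T7 terminator. A plasmid-borne lacI gene supplies the lac repressor, so transcription is held in check until it is relieved by IPTG, in a host that provides T7 RNA polymerase. The open reading frame begins with an N-terminal histidine tag followed by a sequence annotated as a partial TEV protease site, which would allow metal-affinity purification and, if the site is functional, removal of the tag. Short fragments of the rrnB T1 and T2 terminators and a 5S rRNA segment flank the cassette and probably insulate it from read-through transcription. The brief lacZα and KanR matches appear to be backbone remnants rather than functional genes.

According to the annotation, the enzyme hydrolyses the N-glycosidic bond of methylthioadenosine and also of aminodeoxyfutalosine, the latter being a step in the menaquinone biosynthesis pathway of Helicobacter. The plasmid is used to make recombinant enzyme, and the associated work concerned transition-state analogue inhibitors of MTAN as H. pylori-specific antibiotics.
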