Features (pLannotate 1.2.2; 16 found; start..end, strand, type, name):
      1..589     +  rep_origin     ori: high-copy-number ColE1/pMB1/pBR322/pUC origin of replication
    814..831     +  terminator     rrnB T2 terminator (fragment): transcription terminator T2 from the E. coli rrnB gene
    856..875     -  CDS            lacZα (fragment): LacZα fragment of β-galactosidase; lacZ fragment
   1338..1356    +  promoter       T7 promoter: promoter for bacteriophage T7 RNA polymerase
   1357..1381    +  protein_bind   lac operator: The lac repressor binds to the lac operator to inhibit transcription in E. coli. This inhibition can be relieved by adding lactose or isopropyl-β-D-thiogalactopyranoside (IPTG). lac repressor encoded by lacI
   1410..1427    +  CDS            7xHis (fragment): 6xHis affinity tag
   1428..1444    +  CDS            TEV site (fragment): tobacco etch virus (TEV) protease recognition and cleavage site
   1452..2138    +  CDS            mtnN: MQMTN_HELPJ - Also known as mtn. Experimental evidence at protein level: Swiss-Prot protein existence level 1. Catalyzes the direct conversion of aminodeoxyfutalosine (AFL) into dehypoxanthine futalosine (DHFL) and adenine via the hydrolysis of the N-glycosidic bond; this reaction seems to represent an essential step in the menaquinone biosynthesis pathway in Helicobacter species. Also catalyzes the hydrolysis of 5'-methylthioadenosine (MTA) to adenine and 5'-methylthioribose. Can also probably use S- adenosylhomocysteine (SAH) as substrate, leading to adenine and S- ribosylhomocysteine. These
   2152..2199    +  terminator     T7 terminator: transcription terminator for bacteriophage T7 RNA polymerase
   2259..2299    -  terminator     rrnB T1 terminator (fragment): transcription terminator T1 from the E. coli rrnB gene
   2301..2416    -  ncRNA          5S rRNA: Accession: RF00001 - 5S ribosomal RNA
   2447..2471    +  CDS            KanR (fragment): aminoglycoside phosphotransferase; aph(3')-Ia; confers resistance to kanamycin
   2501..2597    +  promoter       AmpR promoter (fragment): bla
   2600..3460    +  CDS            AmpR: β-lactamase; bla; confers resistance to ampicillin, carbenicillin, and related antibiotics
   3469..3542    +  promoter       lacI promoter (fragment): lacI
   3543..4622    +  CDS            lacI: LACI_ECOLI - Experimental evidence at protein level: Swiss-Prot protein existence level 1. Repressor of the lactose operon. Binds allolactose as an inducer. From Escherichia coli (strain K12).
>Addgene plasmid #69802 | Hp MTAN | addgene full sequence | sequence record 436921 | Addgene NGS Result
TTGAGATCCTTTTTTTCTGCGCGTAATCTGCTGCTTGCAAACAAAAAAACCACCGCTACCAGCGGTGGTT
TGTTTGCCGGATCAAGAGCTACCAACTCCTTTTCCGAAGGTAACTGGCTTCAGCAGAGCGCAGATACCAA
ATACTGTTCTTCTAGTGTAGCCGTAGTTAGCCCACCACTTCAAGAACTCTGTAGCACCGCCTACATACCT
CGCTCTGCTAATCCTGTTACCAGTGGCTGCTGCCAGTGGCGATAAGTCGTGTCTTACCGGGTTGGACTCA
AGACGATAGTTACCGGATAAGGCGCAGCGGTCGGGCTGAACGGGGGGTTCGTGCACACAGCCCAGCTTGG
AGCGAACGACCTACACCGAACTGAGATACCTACAGCGTGAGCTATGAGAAAGCGCCACGCTTCCCGAAGG
GAGAAAGGCGGACAGGTATCCGGTAAGCGGCAGGGTCGGAACAGGAGAGCGCACGAGGGAGCTTCCAGGG
GGAAACGCCTGGTATCTTTATAGTCCTGTCGGGTTTCGCCACCTCTGACTTGAGCGTCGATTTTTGTGAT
GCTCGTCAGGGGGGCGGAGCCTATGGAAAAACGCCAGCAACGCGGCCTTTTTACGGTTCCTGGCCTTTTG
CTGGCCTTTTGCTCACATGTTCTTTCCTGCGTTATCCCCTGATTCTGTGGATAACCGTATTACCGCCTTT
GAGTGAGCTGATACCGCTCGCCGCAGCCGAACGACCGAGCGCAGCGAGTCAGTGAGCGAGGAAGCGGAAG
GCGAGAGTAGGGAACTGCCAGGCATCAAACTAAGCAGAAGGCCCCTGACGGATGGCCTTTTTGCGTTTCT
ACAAACTCTTTCTGTGTTGTAAAACGACGGCCAGTCTTAAGCTCGGGCCCCCTGGGCGGTTCTGATAACG
AGTAATCGTTAATCCGCAAATAACGTAAAAACCCGCTTCGGCGGGTTTTTTTATGGGGGGAGTTTAGGGA
AAGAGCATTTGTCAGAATATTTAAGGGCGCCTGTCACTTTGCTTGATATATGAGAATTATTTAACCTTAT
AAATGAGAAAAAAGCAACGCACTTTAAATAAGATACGTTGCTTTTTCGATTGATGAACACCTATAATTAA
ACTATTCATCTATTATTTATGATTTTTTGTATATACAATATTTCTAGTTTGTTAAAGAGAATTAAGAAAA
TAAATCTCGAAAATAATAAAGGGAAAATCAGTTTTTGATATCAAAATTATACATGTCAACGATAATACAA
AATATAATACAAACTATAAGATGTTATCAGTATTTATTATCATTTAGAATAAATTTTGTGTCGCCCTTCC
GCGAAATTAATACGACTCACTATAGGGGAATTGTGAGCGGATAACAATTCCCCTCTAGAAGGAGGTAAAA
CATATGGGCCATCACCATCACCATCACGAAAACCTGTACTTCCAAGGTGTGCAAAAAATTGGCATTTTAG
GGGCGATGAGAGAAGAAATAACCCCTATACTAGAATTGTTTGGCGTGGATTTTGAAGAGATCCCTTTAGG
GGGGAATGTTTTCCATAAAGGCGTTTATCATAATAAGGAAATCATTGTCGCTTATAGCAAGATTGGCAAG
GTGCATTCCACTTTAACCACAACAAGCATGATTTTAGCGTTTGGCGTTCAGAAGGTGCTTTTTAGCGGGG
TGGCTGGAAGCTTAGTTAAAGATTTAAAAATCAATGATTTGTTAGTGGCTACTCAATTAGTCCAGCACGA
TGTGGATTTGAGCGCGTTTGATCACCCTTTAGGGTTTATCCCCGAAAGCGCGATTTTTATTGAAACGAGT
GGAAGTTTAAACGCTTTAGCTAAAAAGATCGCTAATGAGCAACATATCGCGCTCAAAGAAGGCGTCATCG
CATCAGGCGATCAGTTTGTGCATAGCAAAGAAAGGAAAGAATTTTTAGTTAGCGAGTTTAAAGCGAGCGC
GGTGGAAATGGAGGGGGCGAGCGTGGCGTTTGTGTGCCAAAAATTTGGCGTGCCATGCTGCGTGCTAAGG
AGCATTAGCGATAACGCCGATGAAAAAGCCGGTATGAGTTTTGATGAATTTTTAGAAAAAAGCGCTCACA
CTTCAGCGAAATTCTTAAAAAGCATGGTGGATGAGCTTTAACTCGAGCCCCCTAGCATAACCCCTTGGGG
CCTCTAAACGGGTCTTGAGGGGTTTTTTGCCCCTGAGACGCGTCAATCGAGTTCGTACCTAAGGGCGACA
CCCCATAATTAGCCCGGGCGAAAGGCCCAGTCTTTCGACTGAGCCTTTCGTTTTATTTGATGCCTGGCAG
TTCCCTACTCTCGCATGGGGAGTCCCCACACTACCATCGGCGCTACGGCGTTTCACTTCTGAGTTCGGCA
TGGGGTCAGGTGGGACCACCGCGCTACTGCCGCCAGGCAAACAAGGGGTGTTATGAGCCATATTCAGGTA
TAAATGGGCTCGCGATAATGTTCAGAATTGGTTAATTGGTTGTAACACTGACCCCTATTTGTTTATTTTT
CTAAATACATTCAAATATGTATCCGCTCATGAGACAATAACCCTGATAAATGCTTCAATAATATTGAAAA
AGGAAGAATATGAGTATTCAACATTTCCGTGTCGCCCTTATTCCCTTTTTTGCGGCATTTTGCCTTCCTG
TTTTTGCTCACCCAGAAACGCTGGTGAAAGTAAAAGATGCTGAAGATCAGTTGGGTGCACGAGTGGGTTA
CATCGAACTGGATCTCAACAGCGGTAAGATCCTTGAGAGTTTTCGCCCCGAAGAACGTTTTCCAATGATG
AGCACTTTTAAAGTTCTGCTATGTGGCGCGGTATTATCCCGTATTGACGCCGGGCAAGAGCAACTCGGTC
GCCGCATACACTATTCTCAGAATGACTTGGTTGAGTACTCACCAGTCACAGAAAAGCATCTTACGGATGG
CATGACAGTAAGAGAATTATGCAGTGCTGCCATAACCATGAGTGATAACACTGCGGCCAACTTACTTCTG
ACAACGATCGGAGGACCGAAGGAGCTAACCGCTTTTTTGCACAACATGGGGGATCATGTAACTCGCCTTG
ATCGTTGGGAACCGGAGCTGAATGAAGCCATACCAAACGACGAGCGTGACACCACGATGCCTGTAGCGAT
GGCAACAACGTTGCGCAAACTATTAACTGGCGAACTACTTACTCTAGCTTCCCGGCAACAATTAATAGAC
TGGATGGAGGCGGATAAAGTTGCAGGACCACTTCTGCGCTCGGCCCTTCCGGCTGGCTGGTTTATTGCTG
ATAAATCCGGAGCCGGTGAGCGTGGTTCTCGCGGTATCATCGCAGCGCTGGGGCCAGATGGTAAGCCCTC
CCGTATCGTAGTTATCTACACGACGGGGAGTCAGGCAACTATGGATGAACGAAATAGACAGATCGCTGAG
ATAGGTGCCTCACTGATTAAGCATTGGTAAGCGGCGCGCCATCGAATGGCGCAAAACCTTTCGCGGTATG
GCATGATAGCGCCCGGAAGAGAGTCAATTCAGGGTGGTGAATATGAAACCAGTAACGTTATACGATGTCG
CAGAGTATGCCGGTGTCTCTTATCAGACCGTTTCCCGCGTGGTGAACCAGGCCAGCCACGTTTCTGCGAA
AACGCGGGAAAAAGTGGAAGCGGCGATGGCGGAGCTGAATTACATTCCCAACCGCGTGGCACAACAACTG
GCGGGCAAACAGTCGTTGCTGATTGGCGTTGCCACCTCCAGTCTGGCCCTGCACGCGCCGTCGCAAATTG
TCGCGGCGATTAAATCTCGCGCCGATCAACTGGGTGCCAGCGTGGTGGTGTCGATGGTAGAACGAAGCGG
CGTCGAAGCCTGTAAAGCGGCGGTGCACAATCTTCTCGCGCAACGCGTCAGTGGGCTGATCATTAACTAT
CCGCTGGATGACCAGGATGCCATTGCTGTGGAAGCTGCCTGCACTAATGTTCCGGCGTTATTTCTTGATG
TCTCTGACCAGACACCCATCAACAGTATTATTTTCTCCCATGAGGACGGTACGCGACTGGGCGTGGAGCA
TCTGGTCGCATTGGGTCACCAGCAAATCGCGCTGTTAGCGGGCCCATTAAGTTCTGTCTCGGCGCGTCTG
CGTCTGGCTGGCTGGCATAAATATCTCACTCGCAATCAAATTCAGCCGATAGCGGAACGGGAAGGCGACT
GGAGTGCCATGTCCGGTTTTCAACAAACCATGCAAATGCTGAATGAGGGCATCGTTCCCACTGCGATGCT
GGTTGCCAACGATCAGATGGCGCTGGGCGCAATGCGCGCCATTACCGAGTCCGGGCTGCGCGTTGGTGCG
GATATCTCGGTAGTGGGATACGACGATACCGAAGATAGCTCATGTTATATCCCGCCGTTAACCACCATCA
AACAGGATTTTCGCCTGCTGGGGCAAACCAGCGTGGACCGCTTGCTGCAACTCTCTCAGGGCCAGGCGGT
GAAGGGCAATCAGCTGTTGCCAGTCTCACTGGTGAAAAGAAAAACCACCCTGGCGCCCAATACGCAAACC
GCCTCTCCCCGCGCGTTGGCCGATTCATTAATGCAGCTGGCACGACAGGTTTCCCGACTGGAAAGCGGGC
AGTGACTCATGACCAAAATCCCTTAACGTGAGTTACGCGCGCGTCGTTCCACTGAGCGTCAGACCCCGTA
GAAAAGATCAAAGGATCTTC
