>Addgene plasmid #69802 | Hp MTAN | addgene partial sequence | sequence record 130243 | T7 5'-TAATACGACTCACTATAGGG-3'
ACATATGGGCCATCACCATCACCATCACGAAAACCTGTACTTCCAAGGTGTGCAAAAAATTGGCATTTTA
GGGGCGATGAGAGAAGAAATAACCCCTATACTAGAATTGTTTGGCGTGGATTTTGAAGAGATCCCTTTAG
GGGGGAATGTTTTCCATAAAGGCGTTTATCATAATAAGGAAATCATTGTCGCTTATAGCAAGATTGGCAA
GGTGCATTCCACTTTAACCACAACAAGCATGATTTTAGCGTTTGGCGTTCAGAAGGTGCTTTTTAGCGGG
GTGGCTGGAAGCTTAGTTAAAGATTTAAAAATCAATGATTTGTTAGTGGCTACTCAATTAGTCCAGCACG
ATGTGGATTTGAGCGCGTTTGATCACCCTTTAGGGTTTATCCCCGAAAGCGCGATTTTTATTGAAACGAG
TGGAAGTTTAAACGCTTTAGCTAAAAAGATCGCTAATGAGCAACATATCGCGCTCAAAGAAGGCGTCATC
GCATCAGGCGATCAGTTTGTGCATAGCAAAGAAAGGAAAGAATTTTTAGTTAGCGAGTTTAAAGCGAGCG
CGGTGGA
